Addgene plasmid #250120: pGEX-nNOS-PDZ-1
Purpose: Bacterial expression of nNOS PDZ domain 1
Depositing lab: Mark Bedford. Depositing organization: University of Texas MD Anderson Cancer Center. Publication: PRMT5 C-terminal Phosphorylation Modulates a 14-3-3/PDZ Interaction Switch. Espejo AB, Gao G, Black K, Gayatri S, Veland N, Kim J, Chen T, Sudol M, Walker C, Bedford MT. J Biol Chem. 2017 Feb 10;292(6):2255-2265. doi: 10.1074/jbc.M116.760330. Epub 2016 Dec 28. PubMed 28031468.
Backbone
  Vector backbone: pGEX-4T-1
  Backbone size w/o insert (bp): 4900
  Vector type: Bacterial Expression
Growth in bacteria
  Bacterial resistance: Ampicillin, 100 μg/mL
  Growth temperature: 37°C
  Growth strain: DH5alpha
  Copy number: High Copy
Gene/Insert
  Gene/Insert name: nNOS (1/1)
  Species: M. musculus (mouse)
  Insert size (bp): 261
  Mutation: None
  Entrez Gene: Nos1 (a.k.a. 2310005C01Rik, N-NOS, NC-NOS, NO, NOS, NOS-I, Nos-1, bNOS, nNOS)
  Cloning method: Restriction Enzyme; 5′ cloning site Unknown (unknown if destroyed)
Terms and licenses: Academic/Nonprofit Terms; Industry Terms: Not Available to Industry
Depositor comments: UniProt ID: Q9Z0J4
How to cite: pGEX-nNOS-PDZ-1 was a gift from Mark Bedford (Addgene plasmid # 250120 ; http://n2t.net/addgene:250120 ; RRID:Addgene_250120)
