[The description below was written by a language model from this plasmid's Addgene catalogue record and pLannotate feature annotations shown in this document.]
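Description:
pGEX-nNOS-PDZ-1 is a bacterial expression plasmid built on the pGEX-4T-1 backbone and designed to produce the PDZ domain of mouse neuronal nitric oxide synthase (nNOS, Nos1) as a glutathione S-transferase fusion in E. coli. The sequenced plasmid is about 5.2 kb. It replicates from a high-copy ColE1/pMB1-type origin and is selected with ampicillin through the β-lactamase (AmpR) gene and its own promoter. Short rop and bom fragments, a lac promoter/lacZα segment and a partial E. coli yciV match are also annotated; these appear to be backbone remnants with no role in the expression cassette.

Expression is driven by the tac promoter, a strong trp/lac hybrid, followed by a lac operator. The plasmid carries its own lacI gene, so the lac repressor keeps transcription off until it is relieved by IPTG. Downstream lies the Schistosoma japonicum GST coding sequence, followed by the 261 bp nNOS insert, recorded as unmutated and covering the single PDZ domain of the protein ("1/1"). The automated annotation marks only part of this insert and labels it by homology to sheep NOS1, which reflects its reference database; the catalogue entry gives the species as mouse. The restriction sites used for cloning are not recorded, and no protease cleavage site between GST and the insert is annotated in the feature table.

The GST tag allows affinity capture of the fusion on glutathione resin. The associated work concerns a phosphorylation-modulated switch between 14-3-3 and PDZ interactions at the PRMT5 C-terminus, so the purified domain would be suited to pull-down or other protein interaction assays of PDZ binding.
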