Features (pLannotate 1.2.2; 17 found; start..end, strand, type, name):
    181..209     +  promoter       tac promoter: strong E. coli promoter; hybrid between the trp and lac UV5 promoters
    217..233     +  protein_bind   lac operator: The lac repressor binds to the lac operator to inhibit transcription in E. coli. This inhibition can be relieved by adding lactose or isopropyl-β-D-thiogalactopyranoside (IPTG). lac repressor encoded by lacI
    256..909     +  CDS            GST26_SCHJA: Experimental evidence at protein level: Swiss-Prot protein existence level 1. GST isoenzymes appear to play a central role in the parasite detoxification system. Other functions are also suspected including a role in increasing the solubility of haematin in the parasite gut. From Schistosoma japonicum (Blood fluke).
   1030..1188    +  CDS            NOS1 (fragment): NOS1_SHEEP - Experimental evidence at transcript level: Swiss-Prot protein existence level 2. Produces nitric oxide (NO) which is a messenger molecule with diverse functions throughout the body. In the brain and peripheral nervous system, NO displays many properties of a neurotransmitter. Probably has nitrosylase activity and mediates cysteine S-nitrosylation of cytoplasmic target proteins such SRR (By similarity). From Ovis aries (Sheep).
   1215..1254    +  CDS            rop (fragment): Rop protein, which maintains plasmids at low copy number; rop
   1356..1396    +  misc_feature   bom (fragment): basis of mobility region from pBR322
   1501..1605    +  promoter       AmpR promoter: bla
   1606..2466    +  CDS            AmpR: β-lactamase; bla; confers resistance to ampicillin, carbenicillin, and related antibiotics
   2637..3225    +  rep_origin     ori: high-copy-number ColE1/pMB1/pBR322/pUC origin of replication
   3411..3462    -  misc_feature   bom (fragment): basis of mobility region from pBR322
   3469..3546    +  promoter       lacI promoter: lacI
   3547..4629    +  CDS            lacI: lac repressor; lacI; The lac repressor binds to the lac operator to inhibit transcription in E. coli. This inhibition can be relieved by adding lactose or isopropyl-β-D-thiogalactopyranoside (IPTG).
   4642..4663    +  protein_bind   CAP binding site: CAP binding activates transcription in the presence of cAMP. E. coli catabolite activator protein
   4678..4708    +  promoter       lac promoter: promoter for the E. coli lac operon
   4716..4732    +  protein_bind   lac operator: The lac repressor binds to the lac operator to inhibit transcription in E. coli. This inhibition can be relieved by adding lactose or isopropyl-β-D-thiogalactopyranoside (IPTG). lac repressor encoded by lacI
   4752..4925    +  CDS            lacZα: LacZα fragment of β-galactosidase; lacZ fragment
   5189..105     -  CDS            yciV (fragment) (across the origin): RNAAM_ECOLI - Also known as trpH From Escherichia coli (strain K12).
>Addgene plasmid #250120 | pGEX-nNOS-PDZ-1 | addgene full sequence | sequence record 498231 | Addgene NGS Result
CTTATCGACTGCACGGTGCACCAATGCTTCTGGCGTCAGGCAGCCATCGGAAGCTGTGGTATGGCTGTGC
AGGTCGTAAATCACTGCATAATTCGTGTCGCTCAAGGCGCACTCCCGTTCTGGATAATGTTTTTTGCGCC
GACATCATAACGGTTCTGGCAAATATTCTGAAATGAGCTGTTGACAATTAATCATCGGCTCGTATAATGT
GTGGAATTGTGAGCGGATAACAATTTCACACAGGAAACAGTATTCATGTCCCCTATACTAGGTTATTGGA
AAATTAAGGGCCTTGTGCAACCCACTCGACTTCTTTTGGAATATCTTGAAGAAAAATATGAAGAGCATTT
GTATGAGCGCGATGAAGGTGATAAATGGCGAAACAAAAAGTTTGAATTGGGTTTGGAGTTTCCCAATCTT
CCTTATTATATTGATGGTGATGTTAAATTAACACAGTCTATGGCCATCATACGTTATATAGCTGACAAGC
ACAACATGTTGGGTGGTTGTCCAAAAGAGCGTGCAGAGATTTCAATGCTTGAAGGAGCGGTTTTGGATAT
TAGATACGGTGTTTCGAGAATTGCATATAGTAAAGACTTTGAAACTCTCAAAGTTGATTTTCTTAGCAAG
CTACCTGAAATGCTGAAAATGTTCGAAGATCGTTTATGTCATAAAACATATTTAAATGGTGATCATGTAA
CCCATCCTGACTTCATGTTGTATGACGCTCTTGATGTTGTTTTATACATGGACCCAATGTGCCTGGATGC
GTTCCCAAAATTAGTTTGTTTTAAAAAACGTATTGAAGCTATCCCACAAATTGATAAGTACTTGAAATCC
AGCAAGTATATAGCATGGCCTTTGCAGGGCTGGCAAGCCACGTTTGGTGGTGGCGACCATCCTCCAAAAT
CGGATCTGGTTCCGCGTGGATCCAGCGTTCGCCTGTTCAAACGTAAAGTTGGTGGCTTAGGCTTTCTGGT
GAAAGAACGTGTGAGCAAACCTCCAGTTATCATCTCGGATCTTATCCGTGGCGGTGCAGCCGAACAGTCA
GGTCTGATTCAGGCCGGCGATATTATCTTAGCTGTGAATGATCGTCCTCTGGTTGATCTGTCGTACGATA
GTGCCCTGGAAGTGTTACGCGGCATTGCATCAGAAACCCATGTTGTGTTAATCCTGCGCGGTCTCGAGCG
GCCGCATCGTGACTGACTGACGATCTGCCTCGCGCGTTTCGGTGATGACGGTGAAAACCTCTGACACATG
CAGCTCCCGGAGACGGTCACAGCTTGTCTGTAAGCGGATGCCGGGAGCAGACAAGCCCGTCAGGGCGCGT
CAGCGGGTGTTGGCGGGTGTCGGGGCGCAGCCATGACCCAGTCACGTAGCGATAGCGGAGTGTATAATTC
TTGAAGACGAAAGGGCCTCGTGATACGCCTATTTTTATAGGTTAATGTCATGATAATAATGGTTTCTTAG
ACGTCAGGTGGCACTTTTCGGGGAAATGTGCGCGGAACCCCTATTTGTTTATTTTTCTAAATACATTCAA
ATATGTATCCGCTCATGAGACAATAACCCTGATAAATGCTTCAATAATATTGAAAAAGGAAGAGTATGAG
TATTCAACATTTCCGTGTCGCCCTTATTCCCTTTTTTGCGGCATTTTGCCTTCCTGTTTTTGCTCACCCA
GAAACGCTGGTGAAAGTAAAAGATGCTGAAGATCAGTTGGGTGCACGAGTGGGTTACATCGAACTGGATC
TCAACAGCGGTAAGATCCTTGAGAGTTTTCGCCCCGAAGAACGTTTTCCAATGATGAGCACTTTTAAAGT
TCTGCTATGTGGCGCGGTATTATCCCGTGTTGACGCCGGGCAAGAGCAACTCGGTCGCCGCATACACTAT
TCTCAGAATGACTTGGTTGAGTACTCACCAGTCACAGAAAAGCATCTTACGGATGGCATGACAGTAAGAG
AATTATGCAGTGCTGCCATAACCATGAGTGATAACACTGCGGCCAACTTACTTCTGACAACGATCGGAGG
ACCGAAGGAGCTAACCGCTTTTTTGCACAACATGGGGGATCATGTAACTCGCCTTGATCGTTGGGAACCG
GAGCTGAATGAAGCCATACCAAACGACGAGCGTGACACCACGATGCCTGCAGCAATGGCAACAACGTTGC
GCAAACTATTAACTGGCGAACTACTTACTCTAGCTTCCCGGCAACAATTAATAGACTGGATGGAGGCGGA
TAAAGTTGCAGGACCACTTCTGCGCTCGGCCCTTCCGGCTGGCTGGTTTATTGCTGATAAATCTGGAGCC
GGTGAGCGTGGGTCTCGCGGTATCATTGCAGCACTGGGGCCAGATGGTAAGCCCTCCCGTATCGTAGTTA
TCTACACGACGGGGAGTCAGGCAACTATGGATGAACGAAATAGACAGATCGCTGAGATAGGTGCCTCACT
GATTAAGCATTGGTAACTGTCAGACCAAGTTTACTCATATATACTTTAGATTGATTTAAAACTTCATTTT
TAATTTAAAAGGATCTAGGTGAAGATCCTTTTTGATAATCTCATGACCAAAATCCCTTAACGTGAGTTTT
CGTTCCACTGAGCGTCAGACCCCGTAGAAAAGATCAAAGGATCTTCTTGAGATCCTTTTTTTCTGCGCGT
AATCTGCTGCTTGCAAACAAAAAAACCACCGCTACCAGCGGTGGTTTGTTTGCCGGATCAAGAGCTACCA
ACTCTTTTTCCGAAGGTAACTGGCTTCAGCAGAGCGCAGATACCAAATACTGTCCTTCTAGTGTAGCCGT
AGTTAGGCCACCACTTCAAGAACTCTGTAGCACCGCCTACATACCTCGCTCTGCTAATCCTGTTACCAGT
GGCTGCTGCCAGTGGCGATAAGTCGTGTCTTACCGGGTTGGACTCAAGACGATAGTTACCGGATAAGGCG
CAGCGGTCGGGCTGAACGGGGGGTTCGTGCACACAGCCCAGCTTGGAGCGAACGACCTACACCGAACTGA
GATACCTACAGCGTGAGCTATGAGAAAGCGCCACGCTTCCCGAAGGGAGAAAGGCGGACAGGTATCCGGT
AAGCGGCAGGGTCGGAACAGGAGAGCGCACGAGGGAGCTTCCAGGGGGAAACGCCTGGTATCTTTATAGT
CCTGTCGGGTTTCGCCACCTCTGACTTGAGCGTCGATTTTTGTGATGCTCGTCAGGGGGGCGGAGCCTAT
GGAAAAACGCCAGCAACGCGGCCTTTTTACGGTTCCTGGCCTTTTGCTGGCCTTTTGCTCACATGTTCTT
TCCTGCGTTATCCCCTGATTCTGTGGATAACCGTATTACCGCCTTTGAGTGAGCTGATACCGCTCGCCGC
AGCCGAACGACCGAGCGCAGCGAGTCAGTGAGCGAGGAAGCGGAAGAGCGCCTGATGCGGTATTTTCTCC
TTACGCATCTGTGCGGTATTTCACACCGCATAAATTCCGACACCATCGAATGGCGCAAAACCTTTCGCGG
TATGGCATGATAGCGCCCGGAAGAGAGTCAATTCAGGGTGGTGAATGTGAAACCAGTAACGTTATACGAT
GTCGCAGAGTATGCCGGTGTCTCTTATCAGACCGTTTCCCGCGTGGTGAACCAGGCCAGCCACGTTTCTG
CGAAAACGCGGGAAAAAGTGGAAGCGGCGATGGCGGAGCTGAATTACATTCCCAACCGCGTGGCACAACA
ACTGGCGGGCAAACAGTCGTTGCTGATTGGCGTTGCCACCTCCAGTCTGGCCCTGCACGCGCCGTCGCAA
ATTGTCGCGGCGATTAAATCTCGCGCCGATCAACTGGGTGCCAGCGTGGTGGTGTCGATGGTAGAACGAA
GCGGCGTCGAAGCCTGTAAAGCGGCGGTGCACAATCTTCTCGCGCAACGCGTCAGTGGGCTGATCATTAA
CTATCCGCTGGATGACCAGGATGCCATTGCTGTGGAAGCTGCCTGCACTAATGTTCCGGCGTTATTTCTT
GATGTCTCTGACCAGACACCCATCAACAGTATTATTTTCTCCCATGAAGACGGTACGCGACTGGGCGTGG
AGCATCTGGTCGCATTGGGTCACCAGCAAATCGCGCTGTTAGCGGGCCCATTAAGTTCTGTCTCGGCGCG
TCTGCGTCTGGCTGGCTGGCATAAATATCTCACTCGCAATCAAATTCAGCCGATAGCGGAACGGGAAGGC
GACTGGAGTGCCATGTCCGGTTTTCAACAAACCATGCAAATGCTGAATGAGGGCATCGTTCCCACTGCGA
TGCTGGTTGCCAACGATCAGATGGCGCTGGGCGCAATGCGCGCCATTACCGAGTCCGGGCTGCGCGTTGG
TGCGGATATCTCGGTAGTGGGATACGACGATACCGAAGACAGCTCATGTTATATCCCGCCGTTAACCACC
ATCAAACAGGATTTTCGCCTGCTGGGGCAAACCAGCGTGGACCGCTTGCTGCAACTCTCTCAGGGCCAGG
CGGTGAAGGGCAATCAGCTGTTGCCCGTCTCACTGGTGAAAAGAAAAACCACCCTGGCGCCCAATACGCA
AACCGCCTCTCCCCGCGCGTTGGCCGATTCATTAATGCAGCTGGCACGACAGGTTTCCCGACTGGAAAGC
GGGCAGTGAGCGCAACGCAATTAATGTAAGTTAGCTCACTCATTAGGCACCCCAGGCTTTACACTTTATG
CTTCCGGCTCGTATGTTGTGTGGAATTGTGAGCGGATAACAATTTCACACAGGAAACAGCTATGACCATG
ATTACGGATTCACTGGCCGTCGTTTTACAACGTCGTGACTGGGAAAACCCTGGCGTTACCCAACTTAATC
GCCTTGCAGCACATCCCCCTTTCGCCAGCTGGCGTAATAGCGAAGAGGCCCGCACCGATCGCCCTTCCCA
ACAGTTGCGCAGCCTGAATGGCGAATGGCGCTTTGCCTGGTTTCCGGCACCAGAAGCGGTGCCGGAAAGC
TGGCTGGAGTGCGATCTTCCTGAGGCCGATACTGTCGTCGTCCCCTCAAACTGGCAGATGCACGGTTACG
ATGCGCCCATCTACACCAACGTGACCTATCCCATTACGGTCAATCCGCCGTTTGTTCCCACGGAGAATCC
GACGGGTTGTTACTCGCTCACATTTAATGTTGATGAAAGCTGGCTACAGGAAGGCCAGACGCGAATTATT
TTTGATGGCGTTGGAATTAG
